>Addgene plasmid #22997 | Mad MM | addgene partial sequence | sequence record 28901 | 22997 with fMAD-R (GCGGCAATTTAGCTCGTAGT)
GATAGCTAACCTGGGCAACATCGCCCATCTGAGCATCCAGCAGCTGGCCACCGTCGTTCGGATTGTTGGA
GTTGCCATCCTCCGAGGGACTGTAGGCGGGTGGCGGTGTTCCCGCCAAGCTGTCGTACGGCGCATTGGGA
TTGGAGTTGACGGAACTCGGACTGCCCACCGATGTGTTGCTGGTGCTCAAGCTGTGCGAGTTGAATCCAC
TGTTCGAGTAGCTCACATTGTGCGGCATACTGGGCTCGGCCACATGGTTGAACTGCAGCATCGAGTGACC
GGGCGCAAATTCCGAGTGGCGAGGAACGAGTACTGGCGGGAGCACCGGACTCTCCACGCGCTTATAGTGA
TACGGATTGATGCACACCTCCTTCTGCTTGGCGCTGAACGGATACTGGCACAGTTCGAGTGGCTTCAGTT
CGTGGTGCGACTGCAGATCTGGCCAGCGCCACACGCGGCAGTAGATCACATGCGGCAGACCCTTGCGATG
GGAGACCTGTAATCGTCCGTCCAGCGAGCGTGGAATGGTGACACACTTCGAGGGCTGACCGGGACAGGAG
AGCGCACGCTCCAGCTCCTCGATGGCGCCCTTGCGCTTCTTCAACTTCTTCACCAGACTGTCGACGGCCT
TCTCCGCCCNCT
