>Addgene plasmid #22997 | Mad MM | addgene partial sequence | sequence record 28902 | 22997 with EBV-rev
TCTGGATCTACGTAATACGACTCACTATAGTTCTAGATGCATGCTCGAGCTTAGGATACCGAACTAATTG
CATTATGCGGAGAGCCCATTTGGGTGAGCACCTTGTCCAGCCACTGGAGCGGCCCGTGCAGATGGATTTC
AATCCAACAGGGCGTCGAGGTCACATCCTGGCGATGATACTCCGCACCCCAGCCCTTCACGAACGACATC
CGGATCGTGCACATCTTTGTCAGCTCGTAGACGGCCTCGAATCCATTGTTCACCGACTGCGACAGCAGCT
GAGCAAATTCCTGATTGTTGAAGATCTTCAGCGAGCAGCCCGGCGGTATTTTGCACACGGTGCTCGGATG
GAATCCGTGGTGGTAGTTGCAGTTGCGCGACTGCACGAAAATGGCGGAGTCGGATAGGCATTCGGCGTAG
ACCTCGCCGGTCACATAGTATAAATGAACACCCTTGCCTATATGACGGCGTGTGTTCTCGATGGTGCTAT
TCCTGTTCACGTTGCTCAGCTGGCCGAGACAGCAGCGGTCCGAGTTGTTGGAAGGATTCGTGAAACCGTC
AACGATCACGGAGTTGTTGTTGCAGTGGAACACCTCGCCCACGCGGCAATTTAGCTCGTAGTAGGCTATC
GACGCCCAGAAGGCGGGCTCCGAATAGCTAACCTGGGCAACATCGCCCATCTGAGCATCCAGCAGCTGGG
CCACCGTCGTTCGGATTGTTGGAGTTGCCATCCTCCGAGGGACTGTA
