>Addgene plasmid #22997 | Mad MM | addgene partial sequence | sequence record 28903 | 22997 with SP6
CGCCNTGGANTACAAGGACGATGATGACAAGGGCGAATTCATGGACACCGACGATGTGGAATCGAACACC
AGCAGCGCGATGTCCACACTGGGCTCGCTATTCTCCTTCACATCGCCGGCGGTGAAGAAGCTGCTGGGCT
GGAAACAGGGTGACGAAGAGGAGAAGTGGGCGGAGAAGGCCGTCGACAGTCTGGTGAAGAAGTTGAAGAA
GCGCAAGGGCGCCATCGAGGAGCTGGAGCGTGCGCTCTCCTGTCCCGGTCAGCCCTCGAAGTGTGTCACC
ATTCCACGCTCGCTGGACGGACGATTACAGGTCTCCCATCGCAAGGGTCTGCCGCATGTGATCTACTGCC
GCGTGTGGCGCTGGCCAGATCTGCAGTCGCACCACGAACTGAAGCCACTCGAACTGTGCCAGTATCCGTT
CAGCGCCAAGCAGAAGGAGGTGTGCATCAATCCGTATCACTATAAGCGCGTGGAGAGTCCGGTGCTCCCG
CCAGTACTCGTTCCTCGCCACTCGGAATTTGCGCCCGGTCACTCGATGCTGCAGTTCAACCATGTGGCCG
AGCCCAGTATGCCGCACAATGTG
