[The description below was written by a language model from this plasmid's Addgene catalogue record.]
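Description:
Mad MM is a pCS2-based expression plasmid carrying the Drosophila melanogaster gene Mad (Mothers against dpp), the fly Smad1-type transducer of BMP/Dpp signalling. The roughly 1.3 kb insert was cloned by restriction digestion between BamHI and XbaI sites, both of which remain intact, into a backbone of about 4.1 kb. It carries an N-terminal FLAG epitope, which allows the protein to be detected or immunoprecipitated with anti-FLAG antibodies. The plasmid is propagated in E. coli under ampicillin selection; its copy number is not recorded.

The coding sequence bears a single recorded substitution, S212A, which replaces a serine with a non-phosphorylatable alanine. The record does not explain the "MM" designation or say which kinase targets this residue, so the mutation is best described simply as a phosphorylation-site mutant of Mad. The associated publication concerns a requirement for Mad in Wingless signalling during wing development and segment patterning, which suggests the construct is meant for comparing this mutant with wild-type Mad in signalling assays.

The catalogue classifies the vector as a mammalian expression plasmid. No feature table is provided, so the promoter and polyadenylation signal are not explicitly stated. pCS2 vectors generally drive expression from a CMV-derived (simian CMV IE94) promoter with an SV40 polyadenylation signal. They also carry an SP6 promoter upstream of the cloning site, so capped mRNA can be made by in vitro transcription for microinjection into embryos. The listed SP6 and T7 sequencing primers are consistent with that layout.
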