Addgene plasmid #22997: Mad MM
Depositing lab: Edward De Robertis. Depositing organization: University of California, Los Angeles (UCLA). Publication: Mad is required for wingless signaling in wing development and segment patterning in Drosophila. Eivers E, Fuentealba LC, Sander V, Clemens JC, Hartnett L, De Robertis EM. PLoS One. 2009 . 4(8):e6543. 10.1371/journal.pone.0006543 PubMed 19657393.
Backbone
  Vector backbone: pCS2
  Backbone size w/o insert (bp): 4095
  Vector type: Mammalian Expression
Growth in bacteria
  Bacterial resistance: Ampicillin, 100 μg/mL
  Growth temperature: 37°C
  Growth strain: DH5alpha
  Copy number: Unknown
Gene/Insert
  Gene/Insert name: Mad
  Species: D. melanogaster (fly)
  Insert size (bp): 1300
  Mutation: S212A
  Entrez Gene: Mad (a.k.a. Dmel_CG12399, 2/23, CG12399, Dmel\CG12399, E(zen)2, En(vvl), MAD, Mat, P-Mad, P-mad, PMad, Smad, Smad1, apg, c28, dMAD, dMad, l(2)K00237, l(2)k00237, mad, p-MAD, p-Mad, pMAD, pMad, pSmad)
  Tag / fusion protein: FLAG (N terminal on insert)
  Cloning method: Restriction Enzyme; 5′ cloning site BamHI (not destroyed); 3′ cloning site XbaI (not destroyed)
  Sequencing primers: 5′ SP6; 3′ T7
Terms and licenses: Academic/Nonprofit Terms; Industry Terms: Not Available to Industry
How to cite: Mad MM was a gift from Edward De Robertis (Addgene plasmid # 22997 ; http://n2t.net/addgene:22997 ; RRID:Addgene_22997)
